Addgene plasmid #160500: pCDH-CAG-NCreIntN-T2A-mTagBFP2
Purpose: Expresses NCreIntN in mammalian cells in split intein-mediated split-Cre recombinase applications
Depositing lab: Shawn Je. Depositing organization: Duke-NUS Medical School. Publication: Neural circuit analysis using a novel intersectional split intein-mediated split-Cre recombinase system. Khoo ATT, Kim PJ, Kim HM, Je HS. Mol Brain. 2020 Jul 2;13(1):101. doi: 10.1186/s13041-020-00640-2. PubMed 32616061.
Backbone
  Vector backbone: pCDH
  Backbone manufacturer: System Biosciences
  Backbone size w/o insert (bp): 8550
  Total vector size (bp): 9107
  Vector type: Mammalian Expression, Lentiviral, Cre/Lox
Growth in bacteria
  Bacterial resistance: Ampicillin, 100 μg/mL
  Growth temperature: 37°C
  Growth strain: NEB Stable
  Copy number: Unknown
Gene/Insert
  Gene/Insert name: NCreIntN
  Species: Synthetic
  Insert size (bp): 555
  Promoter: CAG
  Tag / fusion protein: mTagBFP2
  Cloning method: Gibson Cloning
  Sequencing primers: 5′ cggatctcgacggtatcggt; 3′ tcatcactcgttgcatcgac
Terms and licenses: Academic/Nonprofit Terms; Industry Terms: Not Available to Industry
How to cite: pCDH-CAG-NCreIntN-T2A-mTagBFP2 was a gift from Shawn Je (Addgene plasmid # 160500 ; http://n2t.net/addgene:160500 ; RRID:Addgene_160500)
