[The description below was written by a language model from this plasmid's Addgene catalogue record and pLannotate feature annotations shown in this document.]
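Description:
pCDH-CAG-NCreIntN-T2A-mTagBFP2 is a third-generation-style HIV-1 lentiviral transfer plasmid built on the pCDH backbone, intended for expression in mammalian cells either by direct transfection or after packaging into lentiviral particles. It is maintained in E. coli through a high-copy ColE1/pUC-type origin and selected with ampicillin via the β-lactamase gene. The viral portion comprises an RSV promoter fused to a truncated 5' LTR, which drives production of the genomic RNA independently of Tat, followed by the Ψ packaging signal, the Rev response element for nuclear export of the unspliced genome, and the cPPT/CTS, which improves nuclear import and transduction. A WPRE upstream of the 3' truncated LTR enhances transcript stability and expression, and an SV40 poly(A) signal and SV40 origin lie outside the proviral region. Only a short remnant of a puromycin resistance gene is annotated, so no functional mammalian selection marker is evident.

The payload is driven by the CAG promoter, annotated as the CMV enhancer, chicken β-actin promoter and chimeric intron, giving strong, broadly active expression. It encodes a synthetic 555 bp insert, NCreIntN, consisting of an N-terminal fragment of Cre recombinase fused to the N-terminal half of a split DnaE intein; a partial HA-tag match is annotated just upstream. According to the construct name, a T2A self-cleaving peptide links this fusion to mTagBFP2, so that expressing cells are marked with blue fluorescence from a separate protein. On its own the Cre fragment is expected to be inactive. In the split intein-mediated split-Cre system, co-expression with a complementary C-terminal intein–Cre partner allows protein trans-splicing to reconstitute functional recombinase, restricting loxP recombination to cells that receive both halves, an intersectional strategy applied to neural circuit analysis.
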