Features (pLannotate 1.2.2; 31 found; start..end, strand, type, name):
    775..879     -  promoter       AmpR promoter: bla
    974..1009    +  CDS            rop (fragment): Rop protein, which maintains plasmids at low copy number; rop
   1111..1210    +  misc_feature   bom (fragment): basis of mobility region from pBR322
   1216..1370    -  CDS            lacZα (fragment): LacZα fragment of β-galactosidase; lacZ fragment
   1384..1610    +  promoter       RSV promoter: Rous sarcoma virus enhancer/promoter
   1611..1791    +  LTR            5' LTR (truncated): truncated 5' long terminal repeat (LTR) from HIV-1
   1838..1963    +  misc_feature   HIV-1 Ψ: packaging signal of human immunodeficiency virus type 1
   1947..2285    +  CDS            HIV-1 gag (fragment): gag protein from human immunodeficiency virus 1; gag
   2456..2689    +  misc_feature   RRE: The Rev response element (RRE) of HIV-1 allows for Rev-dependent mRNA export from the nucleus to the cytoplasm.
   3066..3166    +  CDS            Rev (fragment): human immunodeficiency virus 1 (HIV-1) Rev protein; rev; enhances nuclear export of unspliced and incompletely spliced viral mRNAs
   3185..3301    +  misc_feature   cPPT/CTS: central polypurine tract and central termination sequence of HIV-1
   3307..3427    +  CDS            gag (truncated) (fragment): truncated Moloney murine leukemia virus (MMLV) gag gene lacking the start codon
   3441..3820    +  enhancer       CMV enhancer: human cytomegalovirus immediate early enhancer
   3822..4097    +  promoter       chicken β-actin promoter: No description available
   4098..5114    +  intron         chimeric intron: chimera between introns from chicken β-actin and rabbit β-globin
   5207..5232    +  CDS            3xHA (fragment): three tandem HA epitope tags
   5243..5416    +  CDS            Cre (fragment): site-specific recombinase Cre is a site-specific recombinase from bacteriophage P1. Recombination occurs at loxP sequences.
   5432..5731    +  CDS            dnaE-N (fragment): DPO3A_SYNY3 - Experimental evidence at protein level: Swiss-Prot protein existence level 1. DNA polymerase III is a complex, multichain enzyme responsible for most of the replicative synthesis in bacteria. This DNA polymerase also exhibits 3' to 5' exonuclease activity. The alpha chain is the DNA polymerase (By similarity). From Synechocystis sp. (strain PCC 6803 / Kazusa).
   5807..6517    +  CDS            mTagBFP2: mTagBFP2 is a basic (constitutively fluorescent) blue fluorescent protein published in 2011, derived from Entacmaea quadricolor. It is reported to be a very rapidly-maturing monomer with very low acid sensitivity.
   6532..6565    +  CDS            PuroR (fragment): puromycin N-acetyltransferase; pac from Streptomyces alboniger; confers resistance to puromycin
   6566..7154    +  misc_feature   WPRE: woodchuck hepatitis virus posttranscriptional regulatory element
   7149..7256    +  CDS            nef (fragment): NEF_SIVS4 - Experimental evidence at protein level: Swiss-Prot protein existence level 1. Interferes with TCR signaling from the cell membrane. Interacts with CD247/TCRZ (TCR zeta chain) and exert potent down- regulation of cell surface TCR/CD3 complexes. From Simian immunodeficiency virus (isolate F236/smH4) (SIV-sm) (Simian immunodeficiency virus sooty mangabey monkey).
   7281..7461    +  LTR            5' LTR (truncated): truncated 5' long terminal repeat (LTR) from HIV-1
   7533..7654    +  polyA_signal   SV40 poly(A) signal: SV40 polyadenylation signal
   7694..7829    +  rep_origin     SV40 ori: SV40 origin of replication
   7886..7902    -  protein_bind   lac operator: The lac repressor binds to the lac operator to inhibit transcription in E. coli. This inhibition can be relieved by adding lactose or isopropyl-β-D-thiogalactopyranoside (IPTG). lac repressor encoded by lacI
   7910..7940    -  promoter       lac promoter: promoter for the E. coli lac operon
   7955..7976    -  protein_bind   CAP binding site: CAP binding activates transcription in the presence of cAMP. E. coli catabolite activator protein
   7989..8081    -  CDS            lacI (fragment): lac repressor; lacI; The lac repressor binds to the lac operator to inhibit transcription in E. coli. This inhibition can be relieved by adding lactose or isopropyl-β-D-thiogalactopyranoside (IPTG).
   8264..8852    -  rep_origin     ori: high-copy-number ColE1/pMB1/pBR322/pUC origin of replication
   9023..774     -  CDS            AmpR (across the origin): β-lactamase; bla; confers resistance to ampicillin, carbenicillin, and related antibiotics
>Addgene plasmid #160500 | pCDH-CAG-NCreIntN-T2A-mTagBFP2 | addgene full sequence | sequence record 319337 | Addgene NGS Result
AACTACGATACGGGAGGGCTTACCATCTGGCCCCAGTGCTGCAATGATACCGCGAGACCCACGCTCACCG
GCTCCAGATTTATCAGCAATAAACCAGCCAGCCGGAAGGGCCGAGCGCAGAAGTGGTCCTGCAACTTTAT
CCGCCTCCATCCAGTCTATTAATTGTTGCCGGGAAGCTAGAGTAAGTAGTTCGCCAGTTAATAGTTTGCG
CAACGTTGTTGCCATTGCTACAGGCATCGTGGTGTCACGCTCGTCGTTTGGTATGGCTTCATTCAGCTCC
GGTTCCCAACGATCAAGGCGAGTTACATGATCCCCCATGTTGTGCAAAAAAGCGGTTAGCTCCTTCGGTC
CTCCGATCGTTGTCAGAAGTAAGTTGGCCGCAGTGTTATCACTCATGGTTATGGCAGCACTGCATAATTC
TCTTACTGTCATGCCATCCGTAAGATGCTTTTCTGTGACTGGTGAGTACTCAACCAAGTCATTCTGAGAA
TAGTGTATGCGGCGACCGAGTTGCTCTTGCCCGGCGTCAATACGGGATAATACCGCGCCACATAGCAGAA
CTTTAAAAGTGCTCATCATTGGAAAACGTTCTTCGGGGCGAAAACTCTCAAGGATCTTACCGCTGTTGAG
ATCCAGTTCGATGTAACCCACTCGTGCACCCAACTGATCTTCAGCATCTTTTACTTTCACCAGCGTTTCT
GGGTGAGCAAAAACAGGAAGGCAAAATGCCGCAAAAAAGGGAATAAGGGCGACACGGAAATGTTGAATAC
TCATACTCTTCCTTTTTCAATATTATTGAAGCATTTATCAGGGTTATTGTCTCATGAGCGGATACATATT
TGAATGTATTTAGAAAAATAAACAAATAGGGGTTCCGCGCACATTTCCCCGAAAAGTGCCACCTGACGTC
TAAGAAACCATTATTATCATGACATTAACCTATAAAAATAGGCGTATCACGAGGCCCTTTCGTCTCGCGC
GTTTCGGTGATGACGGTGAAAACCTCTGACACATGCAGCTCCCGGAGACGGTCACAGCTTGTCTGTAAGC
GGATGCCGGGAGCAGACAAGCCCGTCAGGGCGCGTCAGCGGGTGTTGGCGGGTGTCGGGGCTGGCTTAAC
TATGCGGCATCAGAGCAGATTGTACTGAGAGTGCACCATATGCGGTGTGAAATACCGCACAGATGCGTAA
GGAGAAAATACCGCATCAGGCGCCATTCGCCATTCAGGCTGCGCAACTGTTGGGAAGGGCGATCGGTGCG
GGCCTCTTCGCTATTACGCCAGCTGGCGAAAGGGGGATGTGCTGCAAGGCGATTAAGTTGGGTAACGCCA
GGGTTTTCCCAGTCACGACGTTGTAAAACGACGGCCAGTGCCAAGCTGACGCGTGTAGTCTTATGCAATA
CTCTTGTAGTCTTGCAACATGGTAACGATGAGTTAGCAACATGCCTTACAAGGAGAGAAAAAGCACCGTG
CATGCCGATTGGTGGAAGTAAGGTGGTACGATCGTGCCTTATTAGGAAGGCAACAGACGGGTCTGACATG
GATTGGACGAACCACTGAATTGCCGCATTGCAGAGATATTGTATTTAAGTGCCTAGCTCGATACATAAAC
GGGTCTCTCTGGTTAGACCAGATCTGAGCCTGGGAGCTCTCTGGCTAACTAGGGAACCCACTGCTTAAGC
CTCAATAAAGCTTGCCTTGAGTGCTTCAAGTAGTGTGTGCCCGTCTGTTGTGTGACTCTGGTAACTAGAG
ATCCCTCAGACCCTTTTAGTCAGTGTGGAAAATCTCTAGCAGTGGCGCCCGAACAGGGACTTGAAAGCGA
AAGGGAAACCAGAGGAGCTCTCTCGACGCAGGACTCGGCTTGCTGAAGCGCGCACGGCAAGAGGCGAGGG
GCGGCGACTGGTGAGTACGCCAAAAATTTTGACTAGCGGAGGCTAGAAGGAGAGAGATGGGTGCGAGAGC
GTCAGTATTAAGCGGGGGAGAATTAGATCGCGATGGGAAAAAATTCGGTTAAGGCCAGGGGGAAAGAAAA
AATATAAATTAAAACATATAGTATGGGCAAGCAGGGAGCTAGAACGATTCGCAGTTAATCCTGGCCTGTT
AGAAACATCAGAAGGCTGTAGACAAATACTGGGACAGCTACAACCATCCCTTCAGACAGGATCAGAAGAA
CTTAGATCATTATATAATACAGTAGCAACCCTCTATTGTGTGCATCAAAGGATAGAGATAAAAGACACCA
AGGAAGCTTTAGACAAGATAGAGGAAGAGCAAAACAAAAGTAAGACCACCGCACAGCAAGCGGCCACTGA
TCTTCAGACCTGGAGGAGGAGATATGAGGGACAATTGGAGAAGTGAATTATATAAATATAAAGTAGTAAA
AATTGAACCATTAGGAGTAGCACCCACCAAGGCAAAGAGAAGAGTGGTGCAGAGAGAAAAAAGAGCAGTG
GGAATAGGAGCTTTGTTCCTTGGGTTCTTGGGAGCAGCAGGAAGCACTATGGGCGCAGCGTCAATGACGC
TGACGGTACAGGCCAGACAATTATTGTCTGGTATAGTGCAGCAGCAGAACAATTTGCTGAGGGCTATTGA
GGCGCAACAGCATCTGTTGCAACTCACAGTCTGGGGCATCAAGCAGCTCCAGGCAAGAATCCTGGCTGTG
GAAAGATACCTAAAGGATCAACAGCTCCTGGGGATTTGGGGTTGCTCTGGAAAACTCATTTGCACCACTG
CTGTGCCTTGGAATGCTAGTTGGAGTAATAAATCTCTGGAACAGATTTGGAATCACACGACCTGGATGGA
GTGGGACAGAGAAATTAACAATTACACAAGCTTAATACACTCCTTAATTGAAGAATCGCAAAACCAGCAA
GAAAAGAATGAACAAGAATTATTGGAATTAGATAAATGGGCAAGTTTGTGGAATTGGTTTAACATAACAA
ATTGGCTGTGGTATATAAAATTATTCATAATGATAGTAGGAGGCTTGGTAGGTTTAAGAATAGTTTTTGC
TGTACTTTCTATAGTGAATAGAGTTAGGCAGGGATATTCACCATTATCGTTTCAGACCCACCTCCCAACC
CCGAGGGGACCCGACAGGCCCGAAGGAATAGAAGAAGAAGGTGGAGAGAGAGACAGAGACAGATCCATTC
GATTAGTGAACGGATCTCGACGGTATCGGTTAACTTTTAAAAGAAAAGGGGGGATTGGGGGGTACAGTGC
AGGGGAAAGAATAGTAGACATAATAGCAACAGACATACAAACTAAAGAATTACAAAAACAAATTACAAAA
TTCAAAATTTTATCGATGTACACCCTAAGCCTCCGCCTCCTCTTCCTCCATCCGCCCCGTCTCTCCCCCT
TGAACCTCCTCGTTCGACCCCGCCTCGATCCTCCCTTTATCCAGCCCTCACTCCTTCTCTAGGCGCCGGA
ATTCGATGTCGACATTGATTATTGACTAGTTATTAATAGTAATCAATTACGGGGTCATTAGTTCATAGCC
CATATATGGAGTTCCGCGTTACATAACTTACGGTAAATGGCCCGCCTGGCTGACCGCCCAACGACCCCCG
CCCATTGACGTCAATAATGACGTATGTTCCCATAGTAACGCCAATAGGGACTTTCCATTGACGTCAATGG
GTGGAGTATTTACGGTAAACTGCCCACTTGGCAGTACATCAAGTGTATCATATGCCAAGTACGCCCCCTA
TTGACGTCAATGACGGTAAATGGCCCGCCTGGCATTATGCCCAGTACATGACCTTATGGGACTTTCCTAC
TTGGCAGTACATCTACGTATTAGTCATCGCTATTACCATGGTCGAGGTGAGCCCCACGTTCTGCTTCACT
CTCCCCATCTCCCCCCCCTCCCCACCCCCAATTTTGTATTTATTTATTTTTTAATTATTTTGTGCAGCGA
TGGGGGCGGGGGGGGGGGGGGCGCGCGCCAGGCGGGGCGGGGCGGGGCGAGGGGCGGGGCGGGGCGAGGC
GGAGAGGTGCGGCGGCAGCCAATCAGAGCGGCGCGCTCCGAAAGTTTCCTTTTATGGCGAGGCGGCGGCG
GCGGCGGCCCTATAAAAAGCGAAGCGCGCGGCGGGCGGGAGTCGCTGCGCGCTGCCTTCGCCCCGTGCCC
CGCTCCGCCGCCGCCTCGCGCCGCCCGCCCCGGCTCTGACTGACCGCGTTACTCCCACAGGTGAGCGGGC
GGGACGGCCCTTCTCCTCCGGGCTGTAATTAGCGCTTGGTTTAATGACGGCTTGTTTCTTTTCTGTGGCT
GCGTGAAAGCCTTGAGGGGCTCCGGGAGGGCCCTTTGTGCGGGGGGAGCGGCTCGGGGGGTGCGTGCGTG
TGTGTGTGCGTGGGGAGCGCCGCGTGCGGCTCCGCGCTGCCCGGCGGCTGTGAGCGCTGCGGGCGCGGCG
CGGGGCTTTGTGCGCTCCGCAGTGTGCGCGAGGGGAGCGCGGCCGGGGGCGGTGCCCCGCGGTGCGGGGG
GGGCTGCGAGGGGAACAAAGGCTGCGTGCGGGGTGTGTGCGTGGGGGGGTGAGCAGGGGGTGTGGGCGCG
TCGGTCGGGCTGCAACCCCCCCTGCACCCCCCTCCCCGAGTTGCTGAGCACGGCCCGGCTTCGGGTGCGG
GGCTCCGTACGGGGCGTGGCGCGGGGCTCGCCGTGCCGGGCGGGGGGTGGCGGCAGGTGGGGGTGCCGGG
CGGGGCGGGGCCGCCTCGGGCCGGGGAGGGCTCGGGGGAGGGGCGCGGCGGCCCCCGGAGCGCCGGCGGC
TGTCGAGGCGCGGCGAGCCGCAGCCATTGCCTTTTATGGTAATCGTGCGAGAGGGCGCAGGGACTTCCTT
TGTCCCAAATCTGTGCGGAGCCGAAATCTGGGAGGCGCCGCCGCACCCCCTCTAGCGGGCGCGGGGCGAA
GCGGTGCGGCGCCGGCAGGAAGGAAATGGGCGGGGAGGGCCTTCGTGCGTCGCCGCGCCGCCGTCCCCTT
CTCCCTCTCCAGCCTCGGGGCTGTCCGCGGGGGGACGGCTGCCTTCGGGGGGGACGGGGCAGGGCGGGGT
TCGGCTTCTGGCGTGTGACCGGCGGCTCTAGAGCCTCTGCTAACCATGTTCATGCCTTCTTCTTTTTCCT
ACAGCTCCTGGGCAACGTGCTGGTTATTGTGCTGTCTCATCATTTTGGCAAAGAATTCGCGGCCGCGCCA
CCATGCCCAAGAAGAAGCGGAAGGTGTACCCATACGATGTTCCAGATTACGCAGGTTCTGGTTCCAATTT
ACTGACCGTACACCAAAATTTGCCTGCATTACCGGTCGATGCAACGAGTGATGAGGTTCGCAAGAACCTG
ATGGACATGTTCAGGGATCGCCAGGCGTTTTCTGAGCATACCTGGAAAATGCTTCTGTCCGTTTGCCGGT
CGTGGGCGGCATGGTGCAAGTTGAATGAATTCCTTAAGGGGTGTTTAAGCTATGAAACGGAAATATTGAC
AGTAGAATATGGATCATTACCGATTGGTAAAATTGTAGAAAAGCGCATCGAATGTACTGTTTATAGTGTT
GATAATAATGGAAATATTTATACACAACCTGTAGCACAATGGCACGATCGCGGAGAACAAGAGGTGTTTG
AGTATTGTTTGGAAGATGGTTCATTGATTCGGGCAACAAAAGACCATAAGTTTATGACTGTTGATGGTCA
AATGTTGCCAATTGATGAAATATTTGAACGTGAATTGGATTTGATGCGGGTTGATAATTTGCCGAATTAT
GCTAGCGAGGGCAGAGGAAGTCTTCTAACATGCGGTGACGTGGAGGAGAATCCCGGCCCTGGATCCATGG
TGTCTAAGGGCGAAGAGCTGATTAAGGAGAACATGCACATGAAGCTGTACATGGAGGGCACCGTGGACAA
CCATCACTTCAAGTGCACATCCGAGGGCGAAGGCAAGCCCTACGAGGGCACCCAGACCATGAGAATCAAG
GTGGTCGAGGGCGGCCCTCTCCCCTTCGCCTTCGACATCCTGGCTACTAGCTTCCTCTACGGCAGCAAGA
CCTTCATCAACCACACCCAGGGCATCCCCGACTTCTTCAAGCAGTCCTTCCCTGAGGGCTTCACATGGGA
GAGAGTCACCACATACGAAGACGGGGGCGTGCTGACCGCTACCCAGGACACCAGCCTCCAGGACGGCTGC
CTCATCTACAACGTCAAGATCAGAGGGGTGAACTTCACATCCAACGGCCCTGTGATGCAGAAGAAAACAC
TCGGCTGGGAGGCCTTCACCGAGACGCTGTACCCCGCTGACGGCGGCCTGGAAGGCAGAAACGACATGGC
CCTGAAGCTCGTGGGCGGGAGCCATCTGATCGCAAACGCCAAGACCACATATAGATCCAAGAAACCCGCT
AAGAACCTCAAGATGCCTGGCGTCTACTATGTGGACTACAGACTGGAAAGAATCAAGGAGGCCAACAACG
AGACCTACGTCGAGCAGCACGAGGTGGCAGTGGCCAGATACTGCGACCTCCCTAGCAAACTGGGGCACAA
GCTTAATCACTAGGGCGCGCCCACCTGGTGCATGACCCGCAAGCCCGGTGCCTGAAATCAACCTCTGGAT
TACAAAATTTGTGAAAGATTGACTGGTATTCTTAACTATGTTGCTCCTTTTACGCTATGTGGATACGCTG
CTTTAATGCCTTTGTATCATGCTATTGCTTCCCGTATGGCTTTCATTTTCTCCTCCTTGTATAAATCCTG
GTTGCTGTCTCTTTATGAGGAGTTGTGGCCCGTTGTCAGGCAACGTGGCGTGGTGTGCACTGTGTTTGCT
GACGCAACCCCCACTGGTTGGGGCATTGCCACCACCTGTCAGCTCCTTTCCGGGACTTTCGCTTTCCCCC
TCCCTATTGCCACGGCGGAACTCATCGCCGCCTGCCTTGCCCGCTGCTGGACAGGGGCTCGGCTGTTGGG
CACTGACAATTCCGTGGTGTTGTCGGGGAAATCATCGTCCTTTCCTTGGCTGCTCGCCTGTGTTGCCACC
TGGATTCTGCGCGGGACGTCCTTCTGCTACGTCCCTTCGGCCCTCAATCCAGCGGACCTTCCTTCCCGCG
GCCTGCTGCCGGCTCTGCGGCCTCTTCCGCGTCTCCGCCTTCGCCCTCAGACGAGTCGGATCTCCCTTTG
GGCCGCCTCCCCGCCTGGTACCTTTAAGACCAATGACTTACAAGGCAGCTGTAGATCTTAGCCACTTTTT
AAAAGAAAAGGGGGGACTGGAAGGGCTAATTCACTCCCAACGAAGATAAGATCTGCTTTTTGCTTGTACT
GGGTCTCTCTGGTTAGACCAGATCTGAGCCTGGGAGCTCTCTGGCTAACTAGGGAACCCACTGCTTAAGC
CTCAATAAAGCTTGCCTTGAGTGCTTCAAGTAGTGTGTGCCCGTCTGTTGTGTGACTCTGGTAACTAGAG
ATCCCTCAGACCCTTTTAGTCAGTGTGGAAAATCTCTAGCAGTAGTAGTTCATGTCATCTTATTATTCAG
TATTTATAACTTGCAAAGAAATGAATATCAGAGAGTGAGAGGAACTTGTTTATTGCAGCTTATAATGGTT
ACAAATAAAGCAATAGCATCACAAATTTCACAAATAAAGCATTTTTTTCACTGCATTCTAGTTGTGGTTT
GTCCAAACTCATCAATGTATCTTATCATGTCTGGCTCTAGCTATCCCGCCCCTAACTCCGCCCATCCCGC
CCCTAACTCCGCCCAGTTCCGCCCATTCTCCGCCCCATGGCTGACTAATTTTTTTTATTTATGCAGAGGC
CGAGGCCGCCTCGGCCTCTGAGCTATTCCAGAAGTAGTGAGGAGGCTTTTTTGGAGGCCTAGACTTTTGC
AGAGACCAAATTCGTAATCATGTCATAGCTGTTTCCTGTGTGAAATTGTTATCCGCTCACAATTCCACAC
AACATACGAGCCGGAAGCATAAAGTGTAAAGCCTGGGGTGCCTAATGAGTGAGCTAACTCACATTAATTG
CGTTGCGCTCACTGCCCGCTTTCCAGTCGGGAAACCTGTCGTGCCAGCTGCATTAATGAATCGGCCAACG
CGCGGGGAGAGGCGGTTTGCGTATTGGGCGCTCTTCCGCTTCCTCGCTCACTGACTCGCTGCGCTCGGTC
GTTCGGCTGCGGCGAGCGGTATCAGCTCACTCAAAGGCGGTAATACGGTTATCCACAGAATCAGGGGATA
ACGCAGGAAAGAACATGTGAGCAAAAGGCCAGCAAAAGGCCAGGAACCGTAAAAAGGCCGCGTTGCTGGC
GTTTTTCCATAGGCTCCGCCCCCCTGACGAGCATCACAAAAATCGACGCTCAAGTCAGAGGTGGCGAAAC
CCGACAGGACTATAAAGATACCAGGCGTTTCCCCCTGGAAGCTCCCTCGTGCGCTCTCCTGTTCCGACCC
TGCCGCTTACCGGATACCTGTCCGCCTTTCTCCCTTCGGGAAGCGTGGCGCTTTCTCATAGCTCACGCTG
TAGGTATCTCAGTTCGGTGTAGGTCGTTCGCTCCAAGCTGGGCTGTGTGCACGAACCCCCCGTTCAGCCC
GACCGCTGCGCCTTATCCGGTAACTATCGTCTTGAGTCCAACCCGGTAAGACACGACTTATCGCCACTGG
CAGCAGCCACTGGTAACAGGATTAGCAGAGCGAGGTATGTAGGCGGTGCTACAGAGTTCTTGAAGTGGTG
GCCTAACTACGGCTACACTAGAAGAACAGTATTTGGTATCTGCGCTCTGCTGAAGCCAGTTACCTTCGGA
AAAAGAGTTGGTAGCTCTTGATCCGGCAAACAAACCACCGCTGGTAGCGGTGGTTTTTTTGTTTGCAAGC
AGCAGATTACGCGCAGAAAAAAAGGATCTCAAGAAGATCCTTTGATCTTTTCTACGGGGTCTGACGCTCA
GTGGAACGAAAACTCACGTTAAGGGATTTTGGTCATGAGATTATCAAAAAGGATCTTCACCTAGATCCTT
TTAAATTAAAAATGAAGTTTTAAATCAATCTAAAGTATATATGAGTAAACTTGGTCTGACAGTTACCAAT
GCTTAATCAGTGAGGCACCTATCTCAGCGATCTGTCTATTTCGTTCATCCATAGTTGCCTGACTCCCCGT
CGTGTAGAT
